>Addgene plasmid #50959 | ShuttleMCP | addgene partial sequence | sequence record 78952 | Encap-F 5'-TTTGGGCGTAACCGAGTAAG-3'
AATCTGAATAATTTTGTGTTACTCATAGCGCGTAATACTGGTACCGCTTCGGCCTCCACCTGGAGCTCCA
GCAGTGTAGCCCACGGGTGCAGTCACCTGGAGCTCCCGCAGTGTAGCCCACGGGTGCAGTCTGACTACAA
TCCCCTGACTACAACCCCCGGCATCCTCTGCGTGCTGCCTCGCTCCTGGGGAAGCTCCTCTTTTACACCC
TTTATTCAGCTTGGGGAGGTCAAGGGCCCCGGTTTCCTTTGCCTCTGAGTTGTTTGCGACTTTGCCCTTT
TTTTCTAAGGCCATGGTCATTGTTTCAGGTCAGAGAAATTCTCCTGGAGTTCCCACCCCAGTTTATTTTA
AACTTTTGCTTTCATATAGATTCTCTTCAGTCTTTGTGCTAAAATGATCATAAACCTATCAACTCTGGAA
TTAAATTGAAGTATTCCTTTTCCTGTATCGTAAAAGAAACATAAAGAAGTTTTTTTTTTGTTTTGTTTTG
TTTTGTTTTGTTTTTTGATTTTTCAAGACAGGGTTTCTCTGTGTAGCCCTGGCTGTCCTGGAACTCACTT
TGTAGACCAGGCTTGCCTCGCACTCAGAAATCCGCCTGCCTCTGCCTCCCGAGTGCTGGGATTAAAGGTG
TGCGCCACCATGCCCGGCCATAAGGAAATTTTTAGTGCACAACTCTTCACCCTTCCCCCATGAATTACGT
TTGATCTAACAATTTGCCAAACGTCTTTAGACAACGCCAAAGCTCTCAAACTTTTTATGTTAGCATTTCC
TGTTTTTTAAAAAATCCTATTTGTTGAAATTTTACTCCACGGGAGCATTTCTATTGGCTTGAAGACACCG
TTATACTTGGCGATTCTCTTTTCTGTGAGAGAGGATCCCAAGCTGATGATTCAAAATCTTTT
