>Addgene plasmid #50959 | ShuttleMCP | addgene partial sequence | sequence record 79731 | pShuttle-R 5'-CACAATGCTTCCATCAAACG-3'
CAGATACAAAACTACATAAGACCCCCACCTTATATATTCTTTCCCACCCTTAACCACGCCCAGATCTGAG
CCCAACTGCCCTGCCTTGGAACAGTGCACCCCAACTCAAGAAGGAGATGCCGCTTACTAGGGACTGAACT
AGAGGTGAAGCACAGGGAAACCACCCATCCATCTCCCACCACAGGGTCCCCAAAATCCCAAACCCAAAAG
CCATGTTGTTAATTAGCCTTTTTATTGTTTTTTTGTTTTGTTTTGTTTTAAATTGAAGGTCCCTTACTGG
TCCTGCTTCCATGAGTGGTCAAGATCAAAGGAAAGGGGAGGGCAGCCAGCTGGGGCAGGGAGGGTCATTT
CCACATTTCATTTACACACAGAACTAAACAGACAAGCACAGAGTCACTATTGTGGTTAGAAGTTGGCAGC
ATGGGATGGGGAGGGATACGGAGTAGGGGTGTCGTTAAAAAAAAAAATACAGGCTCCCCCCAAACTGGGT
GCCTAGGACGGGACTTGGTCTGCGTCAACCCAAGAGGAATCAGAAGATCAAAAGCAGTTTGGGAAGGCCA
GAACCGTCAGGGATGGAGGGAGAAGGACGGTCCAGGGGGTGGGAGGGATGTTTGGCAACTGGGGTGAAGG
GATAGCCCTCCCCCTGCTGGGATCCCCCCAGCCCCTCCGGTCTGGCAGGAAAGGGGCAGCCTGCAACACC
CAAGAGCAGGTCTGGGGCTGTTAAGATGCTCCAGGCAGGGGGCTGGAGGTGGCTCACAAAGGCTTGCCCT
CCAGGGAAATGACGGCAGATCTTCGAGTCGACAAGCTTGAATTCGATATCTCTAGACTCGA
