[The description below was written by a language model from this plasmid's Addgene catalogue record.]
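Description:
ShuttleMCP is an empty adenoviral shuttle backbone built on pShuttle for making recombinant adenovirus by the AdEasy method. It is comparable to pShuttle-CMV, but the CMV promoter is replaced by regulatory sequence from the mouse cofilin 1 gene. The plasmid is propagated in E. coli under kanamycin selection and is recorded as low copy, with a listed backbone size of about 8.5 kb. No feature table accompanies the record, so the origin of replication and the exact positions of the adenoviral elements are not stated here.

The expression cassette was assembled from two fragments amplified from a mouse BAC clone. A 1255 bp region lying immediately upstream of the cofilin 1 start codon, termed the mouse cofilin promoter (MCP), was inserted at the KpnI site of pShuttle. A 710 bp polyadenylation sequence from the cofilin 1 3′UTR was placed at the BglII site. A gene of interest is cloned by restriction enzyme methods between these elements, so its transcription is driven and terminated by cofilin-derived sequences rather than by a strong viral promoter.

In the AdEasy approach, a shuttle plasmid carrying the transgene cassette is recombined in bacteria with an adenoviral backbone plasmid. The resulting recombinant genome is then used to produce virus in a packaging cell line for delivery to mammalian cells. The associated publication concerns a genetically encoded reporter for live imaging of cofilin-actin rods in neurons, which suggests the vector was developed for adenoviral expression of such reporters in neuronal cells. The record does not specify why the cofilin promoter was chosen.
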