Addgene plasmid #50959: ShuttleMCP
Purpose: (Empty Backbone) A backbone for adenovirus creation by the AdEasy method, similar to pShuttle-CMV (Addgene #16403), except it uses a mouse cofilin promoter (MCP) instead of the CMV promoter
Depositing lab: James Bamburg. Depositing organization: Colorado State University, Fort Collins. Publication: A genetically encoded reporter for real-time imaging of cofilin-actin rods in living neurons. Mi J, Shaw AE, Pak CW, Walsh KP, Minamide LS, Bernstein BW, Kuhn TB, Bamburg JR. PLoS One. 2013 Dec 31;8(12):e83609. doi: 10.1371/journal.pone.0083609. PubMed 24391794.
Backbone
  Vector backbone: pShuttle
  Backbone manufacturer: Bert Vogelstein lab (Addgene Plasmid #16402)
  Backbone size (bp): 8507
  Modifications to backbone: A 1255 bp region of the mouse cofilin 1 gene in BAC RP-23-457M2 just upstream of the start codon was amplified by PCR using the following primers containing a KpnI site: 5’ TTTCTAGATGGTACCGCTTCGGCCTCCACCTGG, 3’ TCTTCTAGAGGTACCGGGAGACAGAAAGAGCAACTG. KpnI-cut MCP DNA was then ligated into the KpnI site of pShuttle. A 710 bp polyadenylation sequence from the 3’UTR of the mouse cofilin-1 gene was amplified from the BAC template using PCR primers that contained a BglII site using the following primers: 5’ TTCAAGATCTGCCGTCATTTCCCTGGAGG, 3’ TTCAAGATCTGAGCCCAACTGCCCTGCC. This polyadenylation sequence was also cloned into the BglII site of pShuttle to generate pShuttle-MCP.
  Vector type: Mammalian Expression, Adenoviral
  Promoter: uses portion of the mouse cofilin gene as a mouse cofilin promoter (MCP)
Growth in bacteria
  Bacterial resistance: Kanamycin, 50 μg/mL
  Growth temperature: 37°C
  Growth strain: DH10B
  Copy number: Low Copy
Gene/Insert
  Cloning method: Restriction Enzyme
  Sequencing primers: 5′ Encap-F (5'-TTTGGGCGTAACCGAGTAAG-3'); 3′ pShuttle-R (5'-CACAATGCTTCCATCAAACG-3')
Terms and licenses: Academic/Nonprofit Terms; Industry Terms
How to cite: ShuttleMCP was a gift from James Bamburg (Addgene plasmid # 50959 ; http://n2t.net/addgene:50959 ; RRID:Addgene_50959)
