LOCUS       Exported 8515 bp ds-DNA circular SYN 13-MAY-2021
DEFINITION  A backbone for adenovirus creation by the AdEasy method, similar to
            ShuttleCMV (Addgene Plasmid # 16403), except it uses a mouse cofilin
            promoter (MCP) instead of the CMV promoter.
ACCESSION   .
VERSION     .
KEYWORDS    ShuttleMCP
SOURCE      synthetic DNA construct
  ORGANISM  synthetic DNA construct
REFERENCE   1 (bases 1 to 8515)
  AUTHORS   Mi J, Shaw AE, Pak CW, Walsh KP, Minamide LS, Bernstein BW, Kuhn TB,
            Bamburg JR
  TITLE     A genetically encoded reporter for real-time imaging of
            cofilin-actin rods in living neurons.
  JOURNAL   PLoS One. 2013 Dec 31;8(12):e83609. doi:
            10.1371/journal.pone.0083609.
  PUBMED    24391794
REFERENCE   2 (bases 1 to 8515)
  AUTHORS   .
  TITLE     Direct Submission
  JOURNAL   Exported May 13, 2021 from SnapGene Server 1.1.58
            http://www.snapgene.com
FEATURES             Location/Qualifiers
     source          1..8515
                     /organism="synthetic DNA construct"
                     /mol_type="other DNA"
     misc_signal     202..352
                     /label=Ad5 Psi
                     /note="packaging signal for adenovirus serotype 5"
     CDS             complement(640..651)
                     /codon_start=1
                     /product="WELQut protease recognition and cleavage site"
                     /label=WELQut site
                     /translation="WELQ"
     primer_bind     complement(5735..5752)
                     /label=L4440
                     /note="L4440 vector, forward primer"
     rep_origin      complement(5906..6494)
                     /direction=LEFT
                     /label=ori
                     /note="high-copy-number ColE1/pMB1/pBR322/pUC origin of
                     replication"
     primer_bind     complement(5986..6005)
                     /label=pBR322ori-F
                     /note="pBR322 origin, forward primer"
     CDS             7307..8101
                     /codon_start=1
                     /gene="aph(3')-II (or nptII)"
                     /product="aminoglycoside phosphotransferase from Tn5"
                     /label=NeoR/KanR
                     /note="confers resistance to neomycin, kanamycin, and G418
                     (Geneticin(R))"
                     /translation="MIEQDGLHAGSPAAWVERLFGYDWAQQTIGCSDAAVFRLSAQGRP
                     VLFVKTDLSGALNELQDEAARLSWLATTGVPCAAVLDVVTEAGRDWLLLGEVPGQDLLS
                     SHLAPAEKVSIMADAMRRLHTLDPATCPFDHQAKHRIERARTRMEAGLVDQDDLDEEHQ
                     GLAPAELFARLKASMPDGEDLVVTHGDACLPNIMVENGRFSGFIDCGRLGVADRYQDIA
                     LATRDIAEELGGEWADRFLVLYGIAAPDSQRIAFYRLLDEFF"
     primer_bind     complement(7361..7380)
                     /label=Neo-R
                     /note="Neomycin resistance gene, reverse primer"
     primer_bind     7971..7990
                     /label=Neo-F
                     /note="Neomycin resistance gene, forward primer"
     primer_bind     complement(8211..8232)
                     /label=F1ori-F
                     /note="F1 origin, forward primer"
     primer_bind     8423..8442
                     /label=F1ori-R
                     /note="F1 origin, reverse primer"
ORIGIN
        1 ttaattaann ntcccttcca gctctctgcc ccttttggat tgaagccaat atgataatga
       61 gggggtggag tttgtgacgt ggcgcggggc gtgggaacgg ggcgggtgac gtagtagtgt
      121 ggcggaagtg tgatgttgca agtgtggcgg aacacatgta agcgacggat gtggcaaaag
      181 tgacgttttt ggtgtgcgcc ggtgtacaca ggaagtgaca attttcgcgc ggttttaggc
      241 ggatgttgta gtaaatttgg gcgtaaccga gtaagatttg gccattttcg cgggaaaact
      301 gaataagagg aagtgaaatc tgaataattt tgtgttactc atagcgcgta atactggtac
      361 cgcttcggcc tccacctgga gctccagcag tgtagcccac gggtgcagtc acctggagct
      421 cccgcagtgt agcccacggg tgcagtctga ctacaatccc ctgactacaa cccccggcat
      481 cctctgcgtg ctgcctcgct cctggggaag ctcctctttt acacccttta ttcagcttgg
      541 ggaggtcaag ggccccggtt tcctttgcct ctgagttgtt tgcgactttg cccttttttt
      601 ctaaggccat ggtcattgtt tcaggtcaga gaaattctcc tggagttccc accccagttt
      661 attttaaact tttgctttca tatagattct cttcagtctt tgtgctaaaa tgatcataaa
      721 cctatcaact ctggaattaa attgaagtat tccttttcct gtatcgtaaa agaaacataa
      781 agaagttttt tttttgtttt gttttgtttt gttttgtttt ttgatttttc aagacagggt
      841 ttctctgtgt agccctggct gtcctggaac tcactttgta gaccaggctt gcctcgcact
      901 cagaaatccg cctgcctctg cctcccgagt gctgggatta aaggtgtgcg ccaccatgcc
      961 cggccataag gaaattttta gtgcacaact cttcaccctt cccccatgaa ttacgtttga
     1021 tctaacaatt tgccaaacgt ctttagacaa cgccaaagct ctcaaacttt ttatgttagc
     1081 atttcctgtt ttttaaaaaa tcctatttgt tgaaatttta ctccacggga gcatttctat
     1141 tggcttgaag acaccgttat acttggcgat tctcttttct gtgagagagg atcccaagct
     1201 gatgattcaa aatctttttt caggaaccat aaagaacaaa aaaccactta atttctggga
     1261 taaagaaagt agagaattat attcaggtca tttttatcaa acgatgggcc tctggctcag
     1321 agcgtttttt ggtccattgc accaatgggc tcactctccg tgcaacagcc cacgcctctc
     1381 ggcctccgcc tactctgcgc ctcaagctct gcggaacccg gtagcagcta gttctatttc
     1441 ggtgcaaaat cctcggactt cacttcccgt cggcccgcgc ggcaagcgcc ggaaggccgc
     1501 cccgcccctc attgtgcggc tcctactaaa cggaaggggc cgggagaggc cgcgttcagt
     1561 cggatcccgg cagcagctgc ggcggctcag gtcttcagtt gctctttctg tctcccggta
     1621 ccgcggccgc ctcgagtcta gagatatcga attcaagctt gtcgactcga agatctgccg
     1681 tcatttccct ggagggcaag cctttgtgag ccacctccag ccccctgcct ggagcatctt
     1741 aacagcccca gacctgctct tgggtgttgc aggctgcccc tttcctgcca gaccggaggg
     1801 gctgggggga tcccagcagg gggagggcta tcccttcacc ccagttgcca aacatccctc
     1861 ccaccccctg gaccgtcctt ctccctccat ccctgacggt tctggccttc ccaaactgct
     1921 tttgatcttc tgattcctct tgggttgacg cagaccaagt cccgtcctag gcacccagtt
     1981 tggggggagc ctgtattttt ttttttaacg acacccctac tccgtatccc tccccatccc
     2041 atgctgccaa cttctaacca caatagtgac tctgtgcttg tctgtttagt tctgtgtgta
     2101 aatgaaatgt ggaaatgacc ctccctgccc cagctggctg ccctcccctt tcctttgatc
     2161 ttgaccactc atggaagcag gaccagtaag ggaccttcaa tttaaaacaa aacaaaacaa
     2221 aaaaacaata aaaaggctaa ttaacaacat ggcttttggg tttgggattt tggggaccct
     2281 gtggtgggag atggatgggt ggtttccctg tgcttcacct ctagttcagt ccctagtaag
     2341 cggcatctcc ttcttgagtt ggggtgcact gttccaaggc agggcagttg ggctcagatc
     2401 tgggcgtggt taagggtggg aaagaatata taaggtgggg gtcttatgta gttttgtatc
     2461 tgttttgcag cagccgccgc cgccatgagc accaactcgt ttgatggaag cattgtgagc
     2521 tcatatttga caacgcgcat gcccccatgg gccggggtgc gtcagaatgt gatgggctcc
     2581 agcattgatg gtcgccccgt cctgcccgca aactctacta ccttgaccta cgagaccgtg
     2641 tctggaacgc cgttggagac tgcagcctcc gccgccgctt cagccgctgc agccaccgcc
     2701 cgcgggattg tgactgactt tgctttcctg agcccgcttg caagcagtgc agcttcccgt
     2761 tcatccgccc gcgatgacaa gttgacggct cttttggcac aattggattc tttgacccgg
     2821 gaacttaatg tcgtttctca gcagctgttg gatctgcgcc agcaggtttc tgccctgaag
     2881 gcttcctccc ctcccaatgc ggtttaaaac ataaataaaa aaccagactc tgtttggatt
     2941 tggatcaagc aagtgtcttg ctgtctttat ttaggggttt tgcgcgcgcg gtaggcccgg
     3001 gaccagcggt ctcggtcgtt gagggtcctg tgtatttttt ccaggacgtg gtaaaggtga
     3061 ctctggatgt tcagatacat gggcataagc ccgtctctgg ggtggaggta gcaccactgc
     3121 agagcttcat gctgcggggt ggtgttgtag atgatccagt cgtagcagga gcgctgggcg
     3181 tggtgcctaa aaatgtcttt cagtagcaag ctgattgcca ggggcaggcc cttggtgtaa
     3241 gtgtttacaa agcggttaag ctgggatggg tgcatacgtg gggatatgag atgcatcttg
     3301 gactgtattt ttaggttggc tatgttccca gccatatccc tccggggatt catgttgtgc
     3361 agaaccacca gcacagtgta tccggtgcac ttgggaaatt tgtcatgtag cttagaagga
     3421 aatgcgtgga agaacttgga gacgcccttg tgacctccaa gattttccat gcattcgtcc
     3481 ataatgatgg caatgggccc acgggcggcg gcctgggcga agatatttct gggatcacta
     3541 acgtcatagt tgtgttccag gatgagatcg tcataggcca tttttacaaa gcgcgggcgg
     3601 agggtgccag actgcggtat aatggttcca tccggcccag gggcgtagtt accctcacag
     3661 atttgcattt cccacgcttt gagttcagat ggggggatca tgtctacctg cggggcgatg
     3721 aagaaaacgg tttccggggt aggggagatc agctgggaag aaagcaggtt cctgagcagc
     3781 tgcgacttac cgcagccggt gggcccgtaa atcacaccta ttaccgggtg caactggtag
     3841 ttaagagagc tgcagctgcc gtcatccctg agcagggggg ccacttcgtt aagcatgtcc
     3901 ctgactcgca tgttttccct gaccaaatcc gccagaaggc gctcgccgcc cagcgatagc
     3961 agttcttgca aggaagcaaa gtttttcaac ggtttgagac cgtccgccgt aggcatgctt
     4021 ttgagcgttt gaccaagcag ttccaggcgg tcccacagct cggtcacctg ctctacggca
     4081 tctcgatcca gcatatctcc tcgtttcgcg ggttggggcg gctttcgctg tacggcagta
     4141 gtcggtgctc gtccagacgg gccagggtca tgtctttcca cgggcgcagg gtcctcgtca
     4201 gcgtagtctg ggtcacggtg aaggggtgcg ctccgggctg cgcgctggcc agggtgcgct
     4261 tgaggctggt cctgctggtg ctgaagcgct gccggtcttc gccctgcgcg tcggccaggt
     4321 agcatttgac catggtgtca tagtccagcc cctccgcggc gtggcccttg gcgcgcagct
     4381 tgcccttgga ggaggcgccg cacgaggggc agtgcagact tttgagggcg tagagcttgg
     4441 gcgcgagaaa taccgattcc ggggagtagg catccgcgcc gcaggccccg cagacggtct
     4501 cgcattccac gagccaggtg agctctggcc gttcggggtc aaaaaccagg tttcccccat
     4561 gctttttgat gcgtttctta cctctggttt ccatgagccg gtgtccacgc tcggtgacga
     4621 aaaggctgtc cgtgtccccg tatacagact nnngtttaaa cgaattcnnn tataaaatgc
     4681 aaggtgctgc tcaaaaaatc aggcaaagcc tcgcgcaaaa aagaaagcac atcgtagtca
     4741 tgctcatgca gataaaggca ggtaagctcc ggaaccacca cagaaaaaga caccattttt
     4801 ctctcaaaca tgtctgcggg tttctgcata aacacaaaat aaaataacaa aaaaacattt
     4861 aaacattaga agcctgtctt acaacaggaa aaacaaccct tataagcata agacggacta
     4921 cggccatgcc ggcgtgaccg taaaaaaact ggtcaccgtg attaaaaagc accaccgaca
     4981 gctcctcggt catgtccgga gtcataatgt aagactcggt aaacacatca ggttgattca
     5041 tcggtcagtg ctaaaaagcg accgaaatag cccgggggaa tacatacccg caggcgtaga
     5101 gacaacatta cagcccccat aggaggtata acaaaattaa taggagagaa aaacacataa
     5161 acacctgaaa aaccctcctg cctaggcaaa atagcaccct cccgctccag aacaacatac
     5221 agcgcttcac agcggcagcc taacagtcag ccttaccagt aaaaaagaaa acctattaaa
     5281 aaaacaccac tcgacacggc accagctcaa tcagtcacag tgtaaaaaag ggccaagtgc
     5341 agagcgagta tatataggac taaaaaatga cgtaacggtt aaagtccaca aaaaacaccc
     5401 agaaaaccgc acgcgaacct acgcccagaa acgaaagcca aaaaacccac aacttcctca
     5461 aatcgtcact tccgttttcc cacgttacgt aacttcccat tttaagaaaa ctacaattcc
     5521 caacacatac aagttactcc gccctaaaac ctacgtcacc cgccccgttc ccacgccccg
     5581 cgccacgtca caaactccac cccctcatta tcatattggc ttcaatccaa aataaggtat
     5641 attattgatg atnnnttaat taaggatccn nncggtgtga aataccgcac agatgcgtaa
     5701 ggagaaaata ccgcatcagg cgctcttccg cttcctcgct cactgactcg ctgcgctcgg
     5761 tcgttcggct gcggcgagcg gtatcagctc actcaaaggc ggtaatacgg ttatccacag
     5821 aatcagggga taacgcagga aagaacatgt gagcaaaagg ccagcaaaag gccaggaacc
     5881 gtaaaaaggc cgcgttgctg gcgtttttcc ataggctccg cccccctgac gagcatcaca
     5941 aaaatcgacg ctcaagtcag aggtggcgaa acccgacagg actataaaga taccaggcgt
     6001 ttccccctgg aagctccctc gtgcgctctc ctgttccgac cctgccgctt accggatacc
     6061 tgtccgcctt tctcccttcg ggaagcgtgg cgctttctca tagctcacgc tgtaggtatc
     6121 tcagttcggt gtaggtcgtt cgctccaagc tgggctgtgt gcacgaaccc cccgttcagc
     6181 ccgaccgctg cgccttatcc ggtaactatc gtcttgagtc caacccggta agacacgact
     6241 tatcgccact ggcagcagcc actggtaaca ggattagcag agcgaggtat gtaggcggtg
     6301 ctacagagtt cttgaagtgg tggcctaact acggctacac tagaaggaca gtatttggta
     6361 tctgcgctct gctgaagcca gttaccttcg gaaaaagagt tggtagctct tgatccggca
     6421 aacaaaccac cgctggtagc ggtggttttt ttgtttgcaa gcagcagatt acgcgcagaa
     6481 aaaaaggatc tcaagaagat cctttgatct tttctacggg gtctgacgct cagtggaacg
     6541 aaaactcacg ttaagggatt ttggtcatga gattatcaaa aaggatcttc acctagatcc
     6601 ttttaaatta aaaatgaagt tttaaatcaa tctaaagtat atatgagtaa acttggtctg
     6661 acagttacca atgcttaatc agtgaggcac ctatctcagc gatctgtcta tttcgttcat
     6721 ccatagttgc ctgactcccc gtcgtgtaga taactacgat acgggagggc ttaccatctg
     6781 gccccagtgc tgcaatgata ccgcgagacc cacgctcacc ggctccagat ttatcagcaa
     6841 taaaccagcc agccggaagg gccgagcgca gaagtggtcc tgcaacttta tccgcctcca
     6901 tccagtctat taattgttgc cgggaagcta gagtaagtag ttcgccagtt aatagtttgc
     6961 gcaacgttgt tgnnnnnnaa aaaggatctt cacctagatc cttttcacgt agaaagccag
     7021 tccgcagaaa cggtgctgac cccggatgaa tgtcagctac tgggctatct ggacaaggga
     7081 aaacgcaagc gcaaagagaa agcaggtagc ttgcagtggg cttacatggc gatagctaga
     7141 ctgggcggtt ttatggacag caagcgaacc ggaattgcca gctggggcgc cctctggtaa
     7201 ggttgggaag ccctgcaaag taaactggat ggctttctcg ccgccaagga tctgatggcg
     7261 caggggatca agctctgatc aagagacagg atgaggatcg tttcgcatga ttgaacaaga
     7321 tggattgcac gcaggttctc cggccgcttg ggtggagagg ctattcggct atgactgggc
     7381 acaacagaca atcggctgct ctgatgccgc cgtgttccgg ctgtcagcgc aggggcgccc
     7441 ggttcttttt gtcaagaccg acctgtccgg tgccctgaat gaactgcaag acgaggcagc
     7501 gcggctatcg tggctggcca cgacgggcgt tccttgcgca gctgtgctcg acgttgtcac
     7561 tgaagcggga agggactggc tgctattggg cgaagtgccg gggcaggatc tcctgtcatc
     7621 tcaccttgct cctgccgaga aagtatccat catggctgat gcaatgcggc ggctgcatac
     7681 gcttgatccg gctacctgcc cattcgacca ccaagcgaaa catcgcatcg agcgagcacg
     7741 tactcggatg gaagccggtc ttgtcgatca ggatgatctg gacgaagagc atcaggggct
     7801 cgcgccagcc gaactgttcg ccaggctcaa ggcgagcatg cccgacggcg aggatctcgt
     7861 cgtgacccat ggcgatgcct gcttgccgaa tatcatggtg gaaaatggcc gcttttctgg
     7921 attcatcgac tgtggccggc tgggtgtggc ggaccgctat caggacatag cgttggctac
     7981 ccgtgatatt gctgaagagc ttggcggcga atgggctgac cgcttcctcg tgctttacgg
     8041 tatcgccgct cccgattcgc agcgcatcgc cttctatcgc cttcttgacg agttcttctg
     8101 aattttgtta aaatttttgt taaatcagct cattttttaa ccaataggcc gaaatcggca
     8161 acatccctta taaatcaaaa gaatagaccg cgatagggtt gagtgttgtt ccagtttgga
     8221 acaagagtcc actattaaag aacgtggact ccaacgtcaa aggnnnnnnn nnnnnnnnnn
     8281 nnnnnnnnnn nnnnnnnnnn nnnnnnnnnn nnnnnnnnnn nnnnnnncgg tcgaggtgcc
     8341 gtaaagctnn nnnnnnnnnn nnnnnnnnnn nnnnnnnnnn nnnnnnnnnn nnnnnnnnnn
     8401 nnnngnnnnn nnnnnnnnnn nnnnnnnnnn nnnnnnnnnn nnnnnnnnnn nnnnnnnnnn
     8461 nnnnnnnnnn nnnnnnnnnn nnnnnnnnnn nnnnnnnnnn gcgcttaatg cgccg
//
